>Addgene plasmid #21841 | pXDC61 | depositor full sequence | sequence record 10030 | Author sequence
TTGACAATTAATCATCGGCTCGTATAATGTGTGGAATTGTGAGCGGATAACAATTTCACACAGGAAACAG
AATTCAGAAGGAGATATACATATGGCTCACCCAGAAACGCTGGTGAAAGTAAAAGATGCTGAAGATCAGT
TGGGTGCACGAGTGGGTTACATCGAACTGGATCTCAACAGCGGTAAGATCCTTGAGAGTTTTCGCCCCGA
AGAACGTTTTCCAATGATGAGCACTTTTAAAGTTCTGCTATGTGGCGCGGTATTATCCCGTATTGACGCC
GGGCAAGAGCAACTCGGTCGCCGCATACACTATTCTCAGAATGACTTGGTTGAGTACTCACCAGTCACAG
AAAAGCATCTTACGGATGGCATGACAGTAAGAGAATTATGCAGTGCTGCCATAACCATGAGTGATAACAC
TGCGGCCAACTTACTTCTGACAACGATCGGAGGACCGAAGGAGCTAACCGCTTTTTTGCACAACATGGGG
GATCATGTAACTCGCCTTGATCGTTGGGAACCGGAGCTGAATGAAGCCATACCAAACGACGAGCGTGACA
CCACGATGCCTGTAGCAATGGCAACAACGTTGCGCAAACTATTAACTGGCGAACTACTTACTCTAGCTTC
CCGGCAACAATTAATAGACTGGATGGAGGCGGATAAAGTTGCAGGACCACTTCTGCGCTCGGCCCTTCCG
GCTGGCTGGTTTATTGCTGATAAATCTGGAGCCGGTGAGCGTGGGTCTCGCGGTATCATTGCAGCACTGG
GGCCAGATGGTAAGCCCTCCCGTATCGTAGTTATCTACACGACGGGGAGTCAGGCAACTATGGATGAACG
AAATAGACAGATCGCTGAGATAGGTGCCTCACTGATTAAGCATTGGGGAAGCGGTACCCGGGGATCCTCT
AGATAAGCTTGGCTGTTTTGGCGGATGAGAGAAGATTTTCAGCCTGATACAGATTAAATCAGAACGCAGA
AGCGGTCTGATAAAACAGAATTTGCCTGGCGGCAGTAGCGCGGTGGTCCCACCTGACCCCATGCCGAACT
CAGAAGTGAAACGCCGTAGCGCCGATGGTAGTGTGGGGTCTCCCCATGCGAGAGTAGGGAACTGCCAGGC
ATCAAATAAAACGAAAGGCTCAGTCGAAAGACTGGGCCTTTCGTTTTATCTGTTGTTTGTCGGTGAACGC
TCTCCTGAGTAGGACAAATCCGCCGGGAGCGGATTTGAACGTTGCGAAGCAACGGCCCGGAGGGTGGCGG
GCAGGACGCCCGCCATAAACTGCCAGGCATCAAATTAAGCAGAAGGCCATCCTGACGGATGGCCTTTTTG
CGTTTCTACAAACTCTTTTGTTTATTTTTCTAAATACATTCAAATATGTATCCGCTCATGAGACAATAAC
CCTGATAAATGCTTCAATAATATTGAAAAAGGAAGAGTATGAGTATTCAACATTTCCGTGTCGCCCTTAT
TCCCTTTTTTGCGGCATTTTGCCTTCCTGTTTTTGCTCACCCAGAAACGCTGGTGAAAGTAAAAGATGCT
GAAGATCAGTTGGGTGCACGAGTGGGTTACATCGAACTGGATCTCAACAGCGGTAAGATCCTTGAGAGTT
TTCGCCCCGAAGAACGTGATGTCCGGCGGTGCTTTTGCCGTTACGCACCACCCCGTCAGTAGCTGAACAG
GAGGGACAGCTGATAGAAACAGAAGCCACTGGAGCAAGCACCTCAAAAACACCATCATACACTAAATCAG
TAAGTTGGCAGCATCACCCGACGCACTTTGCGCCGAATAAATACCTGTGACGGAAGATCACTTCGCAGAA
TAAATAAATCCTGGTGTCCCTGTTGATACCGGGAAGCCCTGGGCCAACTTTTGGCGAAAATGAGACGTTG
ATCGGCACGTAAGAGGTTCCAACTTTCACCATAATGAAATAAGATCACTACCGGGCGTATTTTTTGAGTT
ATCGAGATTTTCAGGAGCTAAGGAAGCTAAAATGGAGAAAAAAATCACTGGATATACCACCGTTGATATA
TCCCAATGGCATCGTAAAGAACATTTTGAGGCATTTCAGTCAGTTGCTCAATGTACCTATAACCAGACCG
TTCAGCTGGATATTACGGCCTTTTTAAAGACCGTAAAGAAAAATAAGCACAAGTTTTATCCGGCCTTTAT
TCACATTCTTGCCCGCCTGATGAATGCTCATCCGGAATTACGTATGGCAATGAAAGACGGTGAGCTGGTG
ATATGGGATAGTGTTCACCCTTGTTACACCGTTTTCCATGAGCAAACTGAAACGTTTTCATCGCTCTGGA
GTGAATACCACGACGATTTCCGGCAGTTTCTACACATATATTCGCAAGATGTGGCGTGTTACGGTGAAAA
CCTGGCCTATTTCCCTAAAGGGTTTATTGAGAATATGTTTTTCGTCTCAGCCAATCCCTGGGTGAGTTTC
ACCAGTTTTGATTTAAACGTGGCCAATATGGACAACTTCTTCGCCCCCGTTTTCACCATGGGCAAATATT
ATACGCAAGGCGACAAGGTGCTGATGCCGCTGGCGATTCAGGTTCATCATGCCGTTTGTGATGGCTTCCA
TGTCGGCAGAATGCTTAATGAATTACAACAGTACTGCGATGAGTGGCAGGGCGGGGCGTAATTTTTTTAA
GGCAGTTATTGTCTTCAAATTCCCGTTGCACATAGCCCGGCAATTCCTTTCCCTGCTCTGCCATAAGCGC
AGCGAATGCCGGGTAATACTCGTCAACGATCTGATAGAGAAGGGTTTGCTCGGGTCGGTGGCTCTGGTAA
CGACCAGTATCCCGATCCCGGCTGGCCGTCCTGGCCGCCACATGAGGCATGTTCCGCGTCCTTGCAATAC
TGTGTTTACATACAGTCTATCGCTTAGCGGAAAGTTCTTTTACCCTCAGCCGAAATGCCTGCCGTTGCTA
GACATTGCCAGCCAGTGCCCGTCACTCCCGTACTAACTGTCACGAACCCCTGCAATAACTGTCACGCCCC
CCTGCAATAACTGTCACGAACCCCTGCAATAACTGTCACGCCCCCAAACCTGCAAACCCAGCAGGGGCGG
GGGCTGGCGGGGTGTTGGAAAAATCCATCCATGATTATCTAAGAATAATCCACTAGGCGCGGTTATCAGC
GCCCTTGTGGGGCGCTGCTGCCCTTGCCCAATATGCCCGGCCAGAGGCCGGATAGCTGGTCTATTCGCTG
CGCTAGGCTACACACCGCCCCACCGCTGCGCGGCAGGGGGAAAGGCGGGCAAAGCCCGCTAAACCCCACA
CCAAACCCCGCAGAAATACGCTGGAGCGCTTTTAGCCGCTTTAGCGGCCTTTCCCCCTACCCGAAGGGTG
GGGGCGCGTGTGCAGCCCCGCAGGGCCTGTCTCGGTCGATCATTCAGCCCGGCTCATCCTTCTGGCGTGG
CGGCAGACCGAACAAGGCGCGGTCGTGGTCGCGTTCAAGGTACGCATCCATTGCCGCCATGAGCCGATCC
TCCGGCCACTCGCTGCTGTTCACCTTGGCCAAAATCATGGCCCCCACCAGCACCTTGCGCCTTGTTTCGT
TCTTGCGCTCTTGCTGCTGTTCCCTTGCCCGCTCCCGCTGAATTTCGGCATTGATTCGCGCTCGTTGTTC
TTCGAGCTTGGCCAGCCGATCCGCCGCCTTGTTGCTCCCCTTAACCATCTTGACACCCCATTGTTAATGT
GCTGTCTCGTAGGCTATCATGGAGGCACAGCGGCGGCAATCCCGACCCTACTTTGTAGGGGAGGGCGCAC
TTACCGGTTTCTCTTCGAGAAACTGGCCTAACGGCCACCCTTCGGGCGGTGCGCTCTCCGAGGGCCATTG
CATGGAGCCGAAAAGCAAAAGCAACAGCGAGGCAGCATGGCGATTTATCACCTTACGGCGAAAACCGGCA
GCAGGTCGGGCGGCCAATCGGCCAGGGCCAAGGCCGACTACATCCAGCGCGAAGGCAAGTATGCCCGCGA
CATGGATGAAGTCTTGCACGCCGAATCCGGGCACATGCCGGAGTTCGTCGAGCGGCCCGCCGACTACTGG
GATGCTGCCGACCTGTATGAACGCGCCAATGGGCGGCTGTTCAAGGAGGTCGAATTTGCCCTGCCGGTCG
AGCTGACCCTCGACCAGCAGAAGGCGCTGGCGTCCGAGTTCGCCCAGCACCTGACCGGTGCCGAGCGCCT
GCCGTATACGCTGGCCATCCATGCCGGTGGCGGCGAGAACCCGCACTGCCACCTGATGATCTCCGAGCGG
ATCAATGACGGCATCGAGCGGCCCGCCGCTCAGTGGTTCAAGCGGTACAACGGCAAGACCCCGGAGAAGG
GCGGGGCACAGAAGACCGAAGCGCTCAAGCCCAAGGCATGGCTTGAGCAGACCCGCGAGGCATGGGCCGA
CCATGCCAACCGGGCATTAGAGCGGGCTGGCCACGACGCCCGCATTGACCACAGAACACTTGAGGCGCAG
GGCATCGAGCGCCTGCCCGGTGTTCACCTGGGGCCGAACGTGGTGGAGATGGAAGGCCGGGGCATCCGCA
CCGACCGGGCAGACGTGGCCCTGAACATCGACACCGCCAACGCCCAGATCATCGACTTACAGGAATACCG
GGAGGCAATAGACCATGAACGCAATCGACAGAGTGAAGAAATCCAGAGGCATCAACGAGTTAGCGGAGCA
GATCGAACCGCTGGCCCAGAGCATGGCGACACTGGCCGACGAAGCCCGGCAGGTCATGAGCCAGACCAAG
CAGGCCAGCGAGGCGCAGGCGGCGGAGTGGCTGAAAGCCCAGCGCCAGACAGGGGCGGCATGGGTGGAGC
TGGCCAAAGAGTTGCGGGAGGTAGCCGCCGAGGTGAGCAGCGCCGCGCAGAGCGCCCGGAGCGCGTCGCG
GGGGTGGCACTGGAAGCTATGGCTAACCGTGATGCTGGCTTCCATGATGCCTACGGTGGTGCTGCTGATC
GCATCGTTGCTCTTGCTCGACCTGACGCCACTGACAACCGAGGACGGCTCGATCTGGCTGCGCTTGGTGG
CCCGATGAAGAACGACAGGACTTTGCAGGCCATAGGCCGACAGCTCAAGGCCATGGGCTGTGAGCGCTTC
GATATCGGCGTCAGGGACGCACCCACCGGCCAGATGATGAACCGGGAATGGTCAGCCGCCGAAGTGCTCC
AGAACACGCCATGGCTCAAGCGGATGAATGCCCAGGGCAATGACGTGTATATCAGGCCCGCCGAGCAGGA
GCGGCATGGTCTGGTGCTGGTGGACGACCTCAGCGAGTTTGACCTGGATGACATGAAAGCCGAGGGCCGG
GAGCCTGCCCTGGTAGTGGAAACCAGCCCGAAGAACTATCAGGCATGGGTCAAGGTGGCCGACGCCGCAG
GCGGTGAACTTCGGGGGCAGATTGCCCGGACGCTGGCCAGCGAGTACGACGCCGACCCGGCCAGCGCCGA
CAGCCGCCACTATGGCCGCTTGGCGGGCTTCACCAACCGCAAGGACAAGCACACCACCCGCGCCGGTTAT
CAGCCGTGGGTGCTGCTGCGTGAATCCAAGGGCAAGACCGCCACCGCTGGCCCGGCGCTGGTGCAGCAGG
CTGGCCAGCAGATCGAGCAGGCCCAGCGGCAGCAGGAGAAGGCCCGCAGGCTGGCCAGCCTCGAACTGCC
CGAGCGGCAGCTTAGCCGCCACCGGCGCACGGCGCTGGACGAGTACCGCAGCGAGATGGCCGGGCTGGTC
AAGCGCTTCGGTCATGACCTCAGCAAGTGCGACTTTATCGCCGCGCAGAAGCTGGCCAGCCGGGGCCGCA
GTGCCGAGGAAATCGGCAAGGCCATGGCCGAGGCCAGCCCAGCGCTGGCAGAGCGCAAGCCCGGCCACGA
AGCGGATTACATCGAGCGCACCGTCAGCAAGGTCATGGGTCTGCCCAGCGTCCAGCTTGCGCGGGCCGAG
CTGGCACGGGCACCGGCACCCCGCCAGCGAGGCATGGACAGGGGCGGGCCAGATTTCAGCATGTAGTGCT
TGCGTTGGTACTCACGCCTGTTATACTATGAGTACTCACGCACAGAAGGGGGTTTTATGGAATACGAAAA
AAGCGCTTCAGGGTCGGTCTACCTGATCAAAAGTGACAAGGGCTATTGGTTGCCCGGTGGCTTTGGTTAT
ACGTCAAACAAGGCCGAGGCTGGCCGCTTTTCAGTCGCTGATATGGCCAGCCTTAACCTTGACGGCTGCA
CCTTGTCCTTGTTCCGCGAAGACAAGCCTTTCGGCCCCGGCAAGTTTCTCGGTGACTGATATGAAAGACC
AAAAGGACAAGCAGACCGGCGACCTGCTGGCCAGCCCTGACGCTGTACGCCAAGCGCGATATGCCGAGCG
CATGAAGGCCAAAGGGATGCGTCAGCGCAAGTTCTGGCTGACCGACGACGAATACGAGGCGCTGCGCGAG
TGCCTGGAAGAACTCAGAGCGGCGCAGGGCGGGGGTAGTGACCCCGCCAGCGCCTAACCACCAACTGCCT
GCAAAGGAGGCAATCAATGGCTACCCATAAGCCTATCAATATTCTGGAGGCGTTCGCAGCAGCGCCGCCA
CCGCTGGACTACGTTTTGCCCAACATGGTGGCCGGTACGGTCGGGGCGCTGGTGTCGCCCGGTGGTGCCG
GTAAATCCATGCTGGCCCTGCAACTGGCCGCACAGATTGCAGGCGGGCCGGATCTGCTGGAGGTGGGCGA
ACTGCCCACCGGCCCGGTGATCTACCTGCCCGCCGAAGACCCGCCCACCGCCATTCATCACCGCCTGCAC
GCCCTTGGGGCGCACCTCAGCGCCGAGGAACGGCAAGCCGTGGCTGACGGCCTGCTGATCCAGCCGCTGA
TCGGCAGCCTGCCCAACATCATGGCCCCGGAGTGGTTCGACGGCCTCAAGCGCGCCGCCGAGGGCCGCCG
CCTGATGGTGCTGGACACGCTGCGCCGGTTCCACATCGAGGAAGAAAACGCCAGCGGCCCCATGGCCCAG
GTCATCGGTCGCATGGAGGCCATCGCCGCCGATACCGGGTGCTCTATCGTGTTCCTGCACCATGCCAGCA
AGGGCGCGGCCATGATGGGCGCAGGCGACCAGCAGCAGGCCAGCCGGGGCAGCTCGGTACTGGTCGATAA
CATCCGCTGGCAGTCCTACCTGTCGAGCATGACCAGCGCCGAGGCCGAGGAATGGGGTGTGGACGACGAC
CAGCGCCGGTTCTTCGTCCGCTTCGGTGTGAGCAAGGCCAACTATGGCGCACCGTTCGCTGATCGGTGGT
TCAGGCGGCATGACGGCGGGGTGCTCAAGCCCGCCGTGCTGGAGAGGCAGCGCAAGAGCAAGGGGGTGCC
CCGTGGTGAAGCCTAAGAACAAGCACAGCCTCAGCCACGTCCGGCACGACCCGGCGCACTGTCTGGCCCC
CGGCCTGTTCCGTGCCCTCAAGCGGGGCGAGCGCAAGCGCAGCAAGCTGGACGTGACGTATGACTACGGC
GACGGCAAGCGGATCGAGTTCAGCGGCCCGGAGCCGCTGGGCGCTGATGATCTGCGCATCCTGCAAGGGC
TGGTGGCCATGGCTGGGCCTAATGGCCTAGTGCTTGGCCCGGAACCCAAGACCGAAGGCGGACGGCAGCT
CCGGCTGTTCCTGGAACCCAAGTGGGAGGCCGTCACCGCTGAATGCCATGTGGTCAAAGGTAGCTATCGG
GCGCTGGCAAAGGAAATCGGGGCAGAGGTCGATAGTGGTGGGGCGCTCAAGCACATACAGGACTGCATCG
AGCGCCTTTGGAAGGTATCCATCATCGCCCAGAATGGCCGCAAGCGGCAGGGGTTTCGGCTGCTGTCGGA
GTACGCCAGCGACGAGGCGGACGGGCGCCTGTACGTGGCCCTGAACCCCTTGATCGCGCAGGCCGTCATG
GGTGGCGGCCAGCATGTGCGCATCAGCATGGACGAGGTGCGGGCGCTGGACAGCGAAACCGCCCGCCTGC
TGCACCAGCGGCTGTGTGGCTGGATCGACCCCGGCAAAACCGGCAAGGCTTCCATAGATACCTTGTGCGG
CTATGTCTGGCCGTCAGAGGCCAGTGGTTCGACCATGCGCAAGCGCCGCAAGCGGGTGCGCGAGGCGTTG
CCGGAGCTGGTCGCGCTGGGCTGGACGGTAACCGAGTTCGCGGCGGGCAAGTACGACATCACCCGGCCCA
AGGCGGCAGGCTGACCCCCCCCACTCTATTGTAAACAAGACATTTTTATCTTTTATATTCAATGGCTTAT
TTTCCTGCTAATTGGTAATACCATGAAAAATACCATGCTCAGAAAAGGCTTAACAATATTTTGAAAAATT
GCCTACTGAGCGCTGCCGCACAGCTCCATAGGCCGCTTTCCTGGCTTTGCTTCCAGATGTATGCTCTTCT
GCTCCCGAACGCCAGCAAGACGTAGCCCAGCGCGTCGGCCAGCTTGCAATTCGCGCTAACTTACATTAAT
TGCGTTGCGCTCACTGCCCGCTTTCCAGTCGGGAAACCTGTCGTGCCAGCTGCATTAATGAATCGGCCAA
CGCGCGGGGAGAGGCGGTTTGCGTATTGGGCGCCAGGGTGGTTTTTCTTTTCACCAGTGAGACGGGCAAC
AGCTGATTGCCCTTCACCGCCTGGCCCTGAGAGAGTTGCAGCAAGCGGTCCACGTGGTTTGCCCCAGCAG
GCGAAAATCCTGTTTGATGGTGGTTAACGGCGGGATATAACATGAGCTGTCTTCGGTATCGTCGTATCCC
ACTACCGAGATATCCGCACCAACGCGCAGCCCGGACTCGGTAATGGCGCGCATTGCGCCCAGCGCCATCT
GATCGTTGGCAACCAGCATCGCAGTGGGAACGATGCCCTCATTCAGCATTTGCATGGTTTGTTGAAAACC
GGACATGGCACTCCAGTCGCCTTCCCGTTCCGCTATCGGCTGAATTTGATTGCGAGTGAGATATTTATGC
CAGCCAGCCAGACGCAGACGCGCCGAGACAGAACTTAATGGGCCCGCTAACAGCGCGATTTGCTGGTGAC
CCAATGCGACCAGATGCTCCACGCCCAGTCGCGTACCGTCTTCATGGGAGAAAATAATACTGTTGATGGG
TGTCTGGTCAGAGACATCAAGAAATAACGCCGGAACATTAGTGCAGGCAGCTTCCACAGCAATGGCATCC
TGGTCATCCAGCGGATAGTTAATGATCAGCCCACTGACGCGTTGCGCGAGAAGATTGTGCACCGCCGCTT
TACAGGCTTCGACGCCGCTTCGTTCTACCATCGACACCACCACGCTGGCACCCAGTTGATCGGCGCGAGA
TTTAATCGCCGCGACAATTTGCGACGGCGCGTGCAGGGCCAGACTGGAGGTGGCAACGCCAATCAGCAAC
GACTGTTTGCCCGCCAGTTGTTGTGCCACGCGGTTGGGAATGTAATTCAGCTCCGCCATCGCCGCTTCCA
CTTTTTCCCGCGTTTTCGCAGAAACGTGGCTGGCCTGGTTCACCACGCGGGAAACGGTCTGATAAGAGAC
ACCGGCATACTCTGCGACATCGTATAACGTTACTGGTTTCACATTCACCACCCTGAATTGACTCTCTTCC
GGGCGCTATCATGCCATACCGCGAAAGGTTTTGCACCATTCGATGGTGTCAACGTAAATGCCGCTTCGCC
TTCGCGCGCGAATTGCAAGCTGATCCGGGCTTATCGACTGCACGGTGCACCAATGCTTCTGGCGTCAGGC
AGCCATCGGAAGCTGTGGTATGGCTGTGCAGGTCGTAAATCACTGCATAATTCGTGTCGCTCAAGGCGCA
CTCCCGTTCTGGATAATGTTTTTTGCGCCGACATCATAACGGTTCTGGCAAATATTCTGAAATGAGCTG
Features (pLannotate 1.2.2; 22 found; start..end, strand, type, name):
      1..29      +  promoter       tac promoter: strong E. coli promoter; hybrid between the trp and lac UV5 promoters
     37..53      +  protein_bind   lac operator: The lac repressor binds to the lac operator to inhibit transcription in E. coli. This inhibition can be relieved by adding lactose or isopropyl-β-D-thiogalactopyranoside (IPTG). lac repressor encoded by lacI
     99..886     +  CDS            bla(M) (fragment): β-lactamase lacking the signal sequence; bla(M); allows cytosolic expression of β-lactamase
    892..913     +  misc_feature   MCS (fragment): pUC18/19 multiple cloning site
   1004..1119    +  ncRNA          5S rRNA: Accession: RF00001 - 5S ribosomal RNA
   1123..1209    +  terminator     rrnB T1 terminator: Escherichia coli rrnB; transcription terminator T1 from the E. coli rrnB gene
   1301..1328    +  terminator     rrnB T2 terminator: transcription terminator T2 from the E. coli rrnB gene
   1347..1438    +  promoter       AmpR promoter: bla
   1439..1627    +  CDS            AmpR (fragment): β-lactamase; bla; confers resistance to ampicillin, carbenicillin, and related antibiotics
   1627..1768    -  mobile_element IS1 (fragment): prokaryotic transposable element IS1
   1889..1991    +  promoter       cat promoter: promoter of the E. coli cat gene encoding chloramphenicol acetyltransferase
   1992..2651    +  CDS            CmR: chloramphenicol acetyltransferase; cat; confers resistance to chloramphenicol
   2983..3377    -  rep_origin     RSF1010 oriV: replication origin of the broad-host-range plasmid RSF1010; requires the RSF1010 RepA/B/C proteins for replication (Scholz et al., 1989)
   3407..3688    -  CDS            mobC: MOBC_ECOLX - Protein predicted: Swiss-Prot protein existence level 4. This protein is essential to promote the specific transfer of the plasmid in the presence of conjugative plasmids. From Escherichia coli.
   3719..3806    +  oriT           RSF1010 oriT: origin of transfer of the broad-host-range plasmid RSF1010 (Scholz et al., 1989)
   3887..6013    +  CDS            mobA: MOBA2_ECOLX - Also known as repB. Experimental evidence at protein level: Swiss-Prot protein existence level 1. Part of the relaxosome complex that is responsible for plasmid transfer during conjugation. Locally unwinds DNA and catalyzes the cleavage of one of the DNA strands at oriT. The cleaved strand is then transferred through the dedicated type IV secretion apparatus. MobA remains covalently linked at the 5' end of the strand, and once in the recipient cell, it probably catalyzes the rejoining of the two ends of the strand, re-forming the circular plasmid DNA. The primase activity of MobA
   6459..6533    +  ncRNA          Plasmid R1162: Accession: RF00043 - R1162-like plasmid antisense RNA
   6527..7366    +  CDS            RSF1010 RepA: replication protein A of the broad-host-range plasmid RSF1010 (Scholz et al., 1989); repA
   7353..8204    +  CDS            RSF1010 RepC: replication protein C of the broad-host-range plasmid RSF1010 (Scholz et al., 1989); repC
   8481..9562    -  CDS            lacI: lac repressor; lacI; The lac repressor binds to the lac operator to inhibit transcription in E. coli. This inhibition can be relieved by adding lactose or isopropyl-β-D-thiogalactopyranoside (IPTG).
   9563..9640    -  promoter       lacIq promoter: lacI (mutant); In the lacIq allele, a single base change in the promoter boosts expression of the lacI gene about 10-fold.
   9693..9794    -  CDS            yciV (fragment): RNAAM_ECOLI - Also known as trpH From Escherichia coli (strain K12).
