[The description below was written by a language model from this plasmid's Addgene catalogue record and pLannotate feature annotations shown in this document.]
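Description:
pXDC61 is a low-copy, broad-host-range bacterial expression plasmid built on the pMMB207C backbone, an RSF1010-derived vector. Replication depends on the RSF1010 oriV together with the plasmid-encoded RepA and RepC proteins and the primase function associated with mobA/repB, a system that works in many Gram-negative species as well as in the E. coli strains used for propagation. The annotation also detects the RSF1010 oriT and the mobilization genes mobA and mobC. Whether these transfer functions are all intact in this backbone cannot be judged from the record. Selection is by chloramphenicol, through a cat gene under its own promoter. Only a short remnant of the ampicillin resistance gene remains next to an IS1 fragment, so it should not confer resistance.

The payload is blaM, an E. coli-derived TEM β-lactamase coding sequence lacking its signal peptide, so the enzyme stays in the cytosol rather than being exported to the periplasm. It was cloned between EcoRI and HindIII downstream of the tac promoter and lac operator. A lacI gene driven by the lacIq promoter provides tight repression that is relieved by IPTG, and the rrnB T1 and T2 terminators end transcription. A fragment of the pUC multiple cloning site lies immediately after blaM, which would allow candidate genes to be inserted there as fusions to β-lactamase.

The associated publication concerns type IV effector translocation by Legionella pneumophila. This fits use of the plasmid as a parent or control vector for β-lactamase reporter assays, in which delivery of BlaM-effector fusions into host cells is detected through β-lactamase activity. The record itself does not spell out this purpose.
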