Addgene plasmid #21841: pXDC61
Depositing lab: Howard Shuman. Depositing organization: Columbia University. Publication: Chemical genetics reveals bacterial and host cell functions critical for type IV effector translocation by Legionella pneumophila. Charpentier X, Gabay JE, Reyes M, Zhu JW, Weiss A, Shuman HA. PLoS Pathog. 2009 Jul . 5(7):e1000501. 10.1371/journal.ppat.1000501 PubMed 19578436.
Backbone
  Vector backbone: pMMB207C
  Backbone size w/o insert (bp): 9024
  Vector type: Bacterial Expression
Growth in bacteria
  Bacterial resistance: Chloramphenicol, 25 μg/mL
  Growth temperature: 37°C
  Growth strain: DH5alpha
  Copy number: Low Copy
Gene/Insert
  Gene/Insert name: blaM
  Species: E. coli
  Insert size (bp): 845
  Cloning method: Restriction Enzyme; 5′ cloning site EcoRI (not destroyed); 3′ cloning site HindIII (not destroyed)
  Sequencing primers: 5′ GAGCTGTTGACAATTAATCATCGG
Terms and licenses: Academic/Nonprofit Terms; Industry Terms: Not Available to Industry
How to cite: pXDC61 was a gift from Howard Shuman (Addgene plasmid # 21841 ; http://n2t.net/addgene:21841 ; RRID:Addgene_21841)
