>Addgene plasmid #21841 | pXDC61 | addgene partial sequence | sequence record 27377 | 21841 with M13pUC-rev
TATGGCTCACCCAGAAACGCTGGTGAAAGTAAAAGATGCTGAAGATCAGTTGGGTGCACGAGTGGGTTAC
ATCGAACTGGATCTCAACAGCGGTAAGATCCTTGAGAGTTTTCGCCCCGAAGAACGTTTTCCAATGATGA
GCACTTTTAAAGTTCTGCTATGTGGCGCGGTATTATCCCGTATTGACGCCGGGCAAGAGCAACTCGGTCG
CCGCATACACTATTCTCAGAATGACTTGGTTGAGTACTCACCAGTCACAGAAAAGCATCTTACGGATGGC
ATGACAGTAAGAGAATTATGCAGTGCTGCCATAACCATGAGTGATAACACTGCGGCCAACTTACTTCTGA
CAACGATCGGAGGACCGAAGGAGCTAACCGCTTTTTTGCACAACATGGGGGATCATGTAACTCGCCTTGA
TCGTTGGGAACCGGAGCTGAATGAAGCCATACCAAACGACGAGCGTGACACCACGATGCCTGTAGCAATG
GCAACAACGTTGCGCAAACTATTAACTGGCGAACTACTTACTCTAGCTTCCCGGCAACAATTAATAGACT
GGATGGAGGCGGATAAAGTTGCAGGACCACTTCTGCGCTCGGCCCTTCCGGCTGGCTGGTTT
